Addgene plasmid #23764: pDONR223-PRKCB2
Depositing lab: William Hahn & David Root. Depositing organization: Dana-Farber Cancer Institute. Publication: COT drives resistance to RAF inhibition through MAP kinase pathway reactivation. Johannessen CM, Boehm JS, Kim SY, Thomas SR, Wardwell L, Johnson LA, Emery CM, Stransky N, Cogdill AP, Barretina J, Caponigro G, Hieronymus H, Murray RR, Salehi-Ashtiani K, Hill DE, Vidal M, Zhao JJ, Yang X, Alkan O, Kim S, Harris JL, Wilson CJ, Myer VE, Finan PM, Root DE, Roberts TM, Golub T, Flaherty KT, Dummer R, Weber BL, Sellers WR, Schlegel R, Wargo JA, Hahn WC, Garraway LA. Nature. 2010 Dec 16;468(7326):968-72. doi: 10.1038/nature09627 PubMed 21107320.
Backbone
  Vector backbone: pDONR223
  Backbone manufacturer: Invitrogen
  Backbone size w/o insert (bp): 5005
  Vector type: Gateway Donor vector
Growth in bacteria
  Bacterial resistance: Spectinomycin, 50 μg/mL
  Growth temperature: 37°C
  Growth strain: DH5alpha
  Copy number: High Copy
Gene/Insert
  Gene/Insert name: PRKCB2 (alt name: protein kinase C, beta 2)
  Species: H. sapiens (human)
  Insert size (bp): 2022
  Entrez Gene: PRKCB (a.k.a. PKC-beta, PKCB, PKCI(2), PKCbeta, PRKCB1, PRKCB2)
  Cloning method: Gateway Cloning
  Sequencing primers: 5′ M13pUC-fwd; 3′ M13rev
Terms and licenses: Academic/Nonprofit Terms; Industry Terms: Not Available to Industry
Depositor comments: The ORF has no Stop codon. This design enables easy recombination into a destination vector to add an epitope tag of choice and Stop codon to the ORF. Do NOT use this plasmid directly for transfections. A set of 4 custom lentiviral vectors is available ( pLX301 (http://www.addgene.org/25895/) , pLX302 (http://www.addgene.org/25896/) , pLX303 (http://www.addgene.org/25897/) , pLX304 (http://www.addgene.org/25890/) ) to be used to express these ORFs in mammalian cells. These plasmids are not included in the kit and must be ordered separately.
How to cite: pDONR223-PRKCB2 was a gift from William Hahn & David Root (Addgene plasmid # 23764 ; http://n2t.net/addgene:23764 ; RRID:Addgene_23764)
