[The description below was written by a language model from this plasmid's Addgene catalogue record and pLannotate feature annotations shown in this document.]
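Description:
pDONR223-PRKCB2 is a Gateway entry clone built in the Invitrogen pDONR223 donor backbone, carrying the human open reading frame for protein kinase C beta 2 (PRKCB), a calcium-, phospholipid- and diacylglycerol-dependent serine/threonine kinase. It is a bacterial propagation plasmid only. It replicates from a high-copy ColE1/pUC-type origin and is selected with spectinomycin through the aadA aminoglycoside adenylyltransferase gene (SmR). A class 1 integron Pc promoter fragment and a short remnant of a gentamicin resistance gene lie just upstream of that marker. The sequenced record is about 4.8 kb. This is smaller than the sum of the listed empty backbone and insert, as expected because Gateway recombination replaces the donor vector's original cassette with the ORF.

The annotated kinase coding sequence (about 2 kb; the catalogue lists a 2,022 bp insert) sits between two attL recombination sites, annotated by the software as attL3 and attL2. These sites allow an LR Clonase reaction to move the ORF directionally into any compatible destination vector. rrnB T1 and T2 terminators upstream of the cassette insulate it from read-through transcription. A T7 promoter lies just outside the downstream attL site, pointing back toward the insert, and small lacI and lacZα fragments are backbone remnants. No eukaryotic promoter is present.

The ORF was deliberately cloned without a stop codon, so the destination vector supplies a C-terminal epitope tag and the stop codon. For this reason the depositors state that the plasmid should not be transfected directly. They point to a companion set of lentiviral destination vectors (the pLX301–304 series) for expression in mammalian cells. The clone belongs to a kinase ORF collection associated with a study of resistance to RAF inhibition.
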