Features (pLannotate 1.2.2; 12 found; start..end, strand, type, name):
      2..94      +  CDS            lacI (fragment): lac repressor; lacI; The lac repressor binds to the lac operator to inhibit transcription in E. coli. This inhibition can be relieved by adding lactose or isopropyl-β-D-thiogalactopyranoside (IPTG).
    149..176     -  terminator     rrnB T2 terminator: transcription terminator T2 from the E. coli rrnB gene
    308..351     +  terminator     rrnB T1 terminator: Escherichia coli rrnB; transcription terminator T1 from the E. coli rrnB gene
    398..434     -  CDS            lacZα (fragment): LacZα fragment of β-galactosidase; lacZ fragment
    451..546     +  protein_bind   attL3: mutant version of attL; recombination site for the Gateway® LR reaction LR Clonase™
    549..2546    +  CDS            PRKCB (sequence partly withheld): KPCB_HUMAN - Also known as PKCB, PRKCB1. Experimental evidence at protein level: Swiss-Prot protein existence level 1. Calcium-activated, phospholipid- and diacylglycerol (DAG)- dependent serine/threonine-protein kinase involved in various cellular processes such as regulation of the B-cell receptor (BCR) signalosome, oxidative stress-induced apoptosis, androgen receptor-dependent transcription regulation, insulin signaling and endothelial cells proliferation. Plays a key role in B-cell activation by regulating BCR- induced NF-kappa-B activation. Mediates the activation of the canonical NF-kap
   2569..2668    -  protein_bind   attL2: mutant version of attL; recombination site for the Gateway® LR reaction LR Clonase™
   2686..2704    -  promoter       T7 promoter: promoter for bacteriophage T7 RNA polymerase
   2894..2917    +  promoter       Pc promoter (fragment): intI1 (promoter lies within the coding sequence); class 1 integron promoter
   3093..3149    +  CDS            GmR (fragment): gentamycin acetyltransferase; aacC1; confers resistance to gentamycin
   3156..3947    +  CDS            SmR: aminoglycoside adenylyltransferase (Murphy, 1985); aadA; confers resistance to spectinomycin and streptomycin
   4040..4628    +  rep_origin     ori: high-copy-number ColE1/pMB1/pBR322/pUC origin of replication
>Addgene plasmid #23764 | pDONR223-PRKCB2 | addgene full sequence | sequence record 132743 | Addgene NGS sequence
AGCGCCCAATACGCAAACCGCCTCTCCCCGCGCGTTGGCCGATTCATTAATGCAGCTGGCACGACAGGTT
TCCCGACTGGAAAGCGGGCAGTGAGCGCAACGCAATTAATACGCGTACCGCTAGCCAGGAAGAGTTTGTA
GAAACGCAAAAAGGCCATCCGTCAGGATGGCCTTCTGCTTAGTTTGATGCCTGGCAGTTTATGGCGGGCG
TCCTGCCCGCCACCCTCCGGGCCGTTGCTTCACAACGTTCAAATCCGCTCCCGGCGGATTTGTCCTACTC
AGGAGAGCGTTCACCGACAAACAACAGATAAAACGAAAGGCCCAGTCTTCCGACTGAGCCTTTCGTTTTA
TTTGATGCCTGGCAGTTCCCTACTCTCGCGTTAACGCTAGCATGGATGTTTTCCCAGTCACGACGTTGTA
AAACGACGGCCAGTCTTAAGCTCGGGCCCCAAATAATGATTTTATTTTGACTGATAGTGACCTGTTCGTT
GCAACAAATTGATGAGCAATGCTTTTTTATAATGCCAACTTTGTACAAAAAAGTTGGCATGGCTGACCCG
GCTGCGGGGCCGCCGCCGAGCGAGGGCGAGGAGAGCACC
[123 nt withheld, positions 600-722]
GGCTTCGGGAAGCAGGGATTCCAGTGCCAAGTTTGCTGCTTTGTGGTGCACAAGCGGTGCCATGAATTTG
TCACATTCTCCTGCCCTGGCGCTGACAAGGGTCCAGCCTCCGATGACCCCCGCAGCAAACACAAGTTTAA
GATCCACACGTACTCCAGCCCCACGTTTTGTGACCACTGTGGGTCACTGCTGTATGGACTCATCCACCAG
GGGATGAAATGTGACACCTGCATGATGAATGTGCACAAGCGCTGCGTGATGAATGTTCCCAGCCTGTGTG
GCACGGACCACACGGAGCGCCGCGGCCGCATCTACATCCAGGCCCACATCGACAGGGACGTCCTCATTGT
CCTCGTAAGAGATGCTAAAAACCTTGTACCTATGGACCCCAATGGCCTGTCAGATCCCTACGTAAAACTG
AAACTGATTCCCGATCCCAAAAGTGAGAGCAAACAGAAGACCAAAACCATCAAATGCTCCCTCAACCCTG
AGTGGAATGAGACATTTAGATTTCAGCTGAAAGAATCGGACAAAGACAGAAGACTGTCAGTAGAGATTTG
GGATTGGGATTTGACCAGCAGGAATGACTTCATGGGATCTTTGTCCTTTGGGATTTCTGAACTTCAGAAA
GCCAGTGTTGATGGCTGGTTTAAGTTACTGAGCCAGGAGGAAGGCGAGTACTTCAATGTGCCTGTGCCAC
CAGAAGGAAGTGAGGCCAATGAAGAACTGCGGCAGAAATTTGAGAGGGCCAAGATCAGTCAGGGAACCAA
GGTCCCGGAAGAAAAGACGACCAACACTGTCTCCAAATTTGACAACAATGGCAACAGAGACCGGATGAAA
CTGACCGATTTTAACTTCCTAATGGTGCTGGGGAAAGGCAGCTTTGGCAAGGTCATGCTTTCAGAACGAA
AAGGCACAGATGAGCTCTATGCTGTGAAGATCCTGAAGAAGGACGTTGTGATCCAAGATGATGACGTGGA
GTGCACTATGGTGGAGAAGCGGGTGTTGGCCCTGCCTGGGAAGCCGCCCTTCCTGACCCAGCTCCACTCC
TGCTTCCAGACCATGGACCGCCTGTACTTTGTGATGGAGTACGTGAATGGGGGCGACCTCATGTATCACA
TCCAGCAAGTCGGCCGGTTCAAGGAGCCCCATGCTGTATTTTACGCTGCAGAAATTGCCATCGGTCTGTT
CTTCTTACAGAGTAAGGGCATCATTTACCGTGACCTAAAACTTGACAACGTGATGCTCGATTCTGAGGGA
CACATCAAGATTGCCGATTTTGGCATGTGTAAGGAAAACATCTGGGATGGGGTGACAACCAAGACATTCT
GTGGCACTCCAGACTACATCGCCCCCGAGATAATTGCTTATCAGCCCTATGGGAAGTCCGTGGATTGGTG
GGCATTTGGAGTCCTGCTGTATGAAATGTTGGCTGGGCAGGCACCCTTTGAAGGGGAGGATGAAGATGAA
CTCTTCCAATCCATCATGGAACACAACGTAGCCTATCCCAAGTCTATGTCCAAGGAAGCTGTGGCCATCT
GCAAAGGGCTGATGACCAAACACCCAGGCAAACGTCTGGGTTGTGGACCTGAAGGCGAACGTGATATCAA
AGAGCATGCATTTTTCCGGTATATTGATTGGGAGAAACTTGAACGCAAAGAGATCCAGCCCCCTTATAAG
CCAAAAGCTTGTGGGCGAAATGCTGAAAACTTCGACCGATTTTTCACCCGCCATCCACCAGTCCTAACAC
CTCCCGACCAGGAAGTCATCAGGAATATTGACCAATCAGAATTCGAAGGATTTTCCTTTGTTAACTCTGA
ATTTTTAAAACCCGAAGTCAAGAGCTACCCAACTTTCTTGTACAAAGTTGGCATTATAAGAAAGCATTGC
TTATCAATTTGTTGCAACGAACAGGTCACTATCAGTCAAAATAAAATCATTATTTGCCATCCAGCTGATA
TCCCCTATAGTGAGTCGTATTACATGGTCATAGCTGTTTCCTGGCAGCTCTGGCCCGTGTCTCAAAATCT
CTGATGTTACATTGCACAAGATAAAAATATATCATCATGCCTCCTCTAGACCAGCCAGGACAGAAATGCC
TCGACTTCGCTGCTACCCAAGGTTGCCGGGTGACGCACACCGTGGAAACGGATGAAGGCACGAACCCAGT
GGACATAAGCCTGTTCGGTTCGTAAGCTGTAATGCAAGTAGCGTATGCGCTCACGCAACTGGTCCAGAAC
CTTGACCGAACGCAGCGGTGGTAACGGCGCAGTGGCGGTTTTCATGGCTTGTTATGACTGTTTTTTTGGG
GTACAGTCTATGCCTCGGGCATCCAAGCAGCAAGCGCGTTACGCCGTGGGTCGATGTTTGATGTTATGGA
GCAGCAACGATGTTACGCAGCAGGGCAGTCGCCCTAAAACAAAGTTAAACATTATGAGGGAAGCGGTGAT
CGCCGAAGTATCGACTCAACTATCAGAGGTAGTTGGCGTCATCGAGCGCCATCTCGAACCGACGTTGCTG
GCCGTACATTTGTACGGCTCCGCAGTGGATGGCGGCCTGAAGCCACACAGTGATATTGATTTGCTGGTTA
CGGTGACCGTAAGGCTTGATGAAACAACGCGGCGAGCTTTGATCAACGACCTTTTGGAAACTTCGGCTTC
CCCTGGAGAGAGCGAGATTCTCCGCGCTGTAGAAGTCACCATTGTTGTGCACGACGACATCATTCCGTGG
CGTTATCCAGCTAAGCGCGAACTGCAATTTGGAGAATGGCAGCGCAATGACATTCTTGCAGGTATCTTCG
AGCCAGCCACGATCGACATTGATCTGGCTATCTTGCTGACAAAAGCAAGAGAACATAGCGTTGCCTTGGT
AGGTCCAGCGGCGGAGGAACTCTTTGATCCGGTTCCTGAACAGGATCTATTTGAGGCGCTAAATGAAACC
TTAACGCTATGGAACTCGCCGCCCGACTGGGCTGGCGATGAGCGAAATGTAGTGCTTACGTTGTCCCGCA
TTTGGTACAGCGCAGTAACCGGCAAAATCGCGCCGAAGGATGTCGCTGCCGACTGGGCAATGGAGCGCCT
GCCGGCCCAGTATCAGCCCGTCATACTTGAAGCTAGACAGGCTTATCTTGGACAAGAAGAAGATCGCTTG
GCCTCGCGCGCAGATCAGTTGGAAGAATTTGTCCACTACGTGAAAGGCGAGATCACCAAGGTAGTCGGCA
AATAACCCTCGAGCCACCCATGACCAAAATCCCTTAACGTGAGTTACGCGTCGTTCCACTGAGCGTCAGA
CCCCGTAGAAAAGATCAAAGGATCTTCTTGAGATCCTTTTTTTCTGCGCGTAATCTGCTGCTTGCAAACA
AAAAAACCACCGCTACCAGCGGTGGTTTGTTTGCCGGATCAAGAGCTACCAACTCTTTTTCCGAAGGTAA
CTGGCTTCAGCAGAGCGCAGATACCAAATACTGTTCTTCTAGTGTAGCCGTAGTTAGGCCACCACTTCAA
GAACTCTGTAGCACCGCCTACATACCTCGCTCTGCTAATCCTGTTACCAGTGGCTGCTGCCAGTGGCGAT
AAGTCGTGTCTTACCGGGTTGGACTCAAGACGATAGTTACCGGATAAGGCGCAGCGGTCGGGCTGAACGG
GGGGTTCGTGCACACAGCCCAGCTTGGAGCGAACGACCTACACCGAACTGAGATACCTACAGCGTGAGCT
ATGAGAAAGCGCCACGCTTCCCGAAGGGAGAAAGGCGGACAGGTATCCGGTAAGCGGCAGGGTCGGAACA
GGAGAGCGCACGAGGGAGCTTCCAGGGGGAAACGCCTGGTATCTTTATAGTCCTGTCGGGTTTCGCCACC
TCTGACTTGAGCGTCGATTTTTGTGATGCTCGTCAGGGGGGCGGAGCCTATGGAAAAACGCCAGCAACGC
GGCCTTTTTACGGTTCCTGGCCTTTTGCTGGCCTTTTGCTCACATGTTCTTTCCTGCGTTATCCCCTGAT
TCTGTGGATAACCGTATTACCGCCTTTGAGTGAGCTGATACCGCTCGCCGCAGCCGAACGACCGAGCGCA
GCGAGTCAGTGAGCGAGGAAGCGGAAG
