>Addgene plasmid #23764 | pDONR223-PRKCB2 | depositor partial sequence | sequence record 10884 | Author sequence
ATGGCTGACCCGGCTGCGGGGCCGCCGCCGAGCGAGGGCGAGGAGAGCACC
[123 nt withheld, positions 52-174]
GGCTTCGGGAAGCAGGGATTCCAGTGCCAAGTTTGCTGCTTTGTGGTGCACAAGCGGTGCCATGAATTTG
TCACATTCTCCTGCCCTGGCGCTGACAAGGGTCCAGCCTCCGATGACCCCCGCAGCAAACACAAGTTTAA
GATCCACACGTACTCCAGCCCCACGTTTTGTGACCACTGTGGGTCACTGCTGTATGGACTCATCCACCAG
GGGATGAAATGTGACACCTGCATGATGAATGTGCACAAGCGCTGCGTGATGAATGTTCCCAGCCTGTGTG
GCACGGACCACACGGAGCGCCGCGGCCGCATCTACATCCAGGCCCACATCGACAGGGACGTCCTCATTGT
CCTCGTAAGAGATGCTAAAAACCTTGTACCTATGGACCCCAATGGCCTGTCAGATCCCTACGTAAAACTG
AAACTGATTCCCGATCCCAAAAGTGAGAGCAAACAGAAGACCAAAACCATCAAATGCTCCCTCAACCCTG
AGTGGAATGAGACATTTAGATTTCAGCTGAAAGAATCGGACAAAGACAGAAGACTGTCAGTAGAGATTTG
GGATTGGGATTTGACCAGCAGGAATGACTTCATGGGATCTTTGTCCTTTGGGATTTCTGAACTTCAGAAA
GCCAGTGTTGATGGCTGGTTTAAGTTACTGAGCCAGGAGGAAGGCGAGTACTTCAATGTGCCTGTGCCAC
CAGAAGGAAGTGAGGCCAATGAAGAACTGCGGCAGAAATTTGAGAGGGCCAAGATCAGTCAGGGAACCAA
GGTCCCGGAAGAAAAGACGACCAACACTGTCTCCAAATTTGACAACAATGGCAACAGAGACCGGATGAAA
CTGACCGATTTTAACTTCCTAATGGTGCTGGGGAAAGGCAGCTTTGGCAAGGTCATGCTTTCAGAACGAA
AAGGCACAGATGAGCTCTATGCTGTGAAGATCCTGAAGAAGGACGTTGTGATCCAAGATGATGACGTGGA
GTGCACTATGGTGGAGAAGCGGGTGTTGGCCCTGCCTGGGAAGCCGCCCTTCCTGACCCAGCTCCACTCC
TGCTTCCAGACCATGGACCGCCTGTACTTTGTGATGGAGTACGTGAATGGGGGCGACCTCATGTATCACA
TCCAGCAAGTCGGCCGGTTCAAGGAGCCCCATGCTGTATTTTACGCTGCAGAAATTGCCATCGGTCTGTT
CTTCTTACAGAGTAAGGGCATCATTTACCGTGACCTAAAACTTGACAACGTGATGCTCGATTCTGAGGGA
CACATCAAGATTGCCGATTTTGGCATGTGTAAGGAAAACATCTGGGATGGGGTGACAACCAAGACATTCT
GTGGCACTCCAGACTACATCGCCCCCGAGATAATTGCTTATCAGCCCTATGGGAAGTCCGTGGATTGGTG
GGCATTTGGAGTCCTGCTGTATGAAATGTTGGCTGGGCAGGCACCCTTTGAAGGGGAGGATGAAGATGAA
CTCTTCCAATCCATCATGGAACACAACGTAGCCTATCCCAAGTCTATGTCCAAGGAAGCTGTGGCCATCT
GCAAAGGGCTGATGACCAAACACCCAGGCAAACGTCTGGGTTGTGGACCTGAAGGCGAACGTGATATCAA
AGAGCATGCATTTTTCCGGTATATTGATTGGGAGAAACTTGAACGCAAAGAGATCCAGCCCCCTTATAAG
CCAAAAGCTTGTGGGCGAAATGCTGAAAACTTCGACCGATTTTTCACCCGCCATCCACCAGTCCTAACAC
CTCCCGACCAGGAAGTCATCAGGAATATTGACCAATCAGAATTCGAAGGATTTTCCTTTGTTAACTCTGA
ATTTTTAAAACCCGAAGTCAAGAGCTA
