>Addgene plasmid #23764 | pDONR223-PRKCB2 | addgene partial sequence | sequence record 29597 | 23764 with M13rev (5' CAGGAAACAGCTATGACC 3')
AATAATGATTTTATTTTGACTGATAGTGACCTGTTCGTTGCAACAAATTGATAAGCAATGCTTTCTTATA
ATGCCAACTTTGTACAAGAAAGTTGGGTAGCTCTTGACTTCGGGTTTTAAAAATTCAGAGTTAACAAAGG
AAAATCCTTCGAATTCTGATTGGTCAATATTCCTGATGACTTCCTGGTCGGGAGGTGTTAGGACTGGTGG
ATGGCGGGTGAAAAATCGGTCGAAGTTTTCAGCATTTCGCCCACAAGCTTTTGGCTTATAAGGGGGCTGG
ATCTCTTTGCGTTCAAGTTTCTCCCAATCAATATACCGGAAAAATGCATGCTCTTTGATATCACGTTCGC
CTTCAGGTCCACAACCCAGACGTTTGCCTGGGTGTTTGGTCATCAGCCCTTTGCAGATGGCCACAGCTTC
CTTGGACATAGACTTGGGATAGGCTACGTTGTGTTCCATGATGGATTGGAAGAGTTCATCTTCATCCTCC
CCTTCAAAGGGTGCCTGCCCAGCCAACATTTCATACAGCAGGACTCCAAATGCCCACCAATCCACGGACT
TCCCATAGGGCTGATAAGCAATTATCTCGGGGGCGATGTAGTCTGGAGTGCCACAGAATGTCTTGGTTGT
CACCCCATCCCAGATGTTTTCCTTACACATGCCAAAATCGGCAATCTTGATGTGTCCCTCAGAATCGAGC
ATCACGTTGTCAAGTTTTAGGTCACGGTAAATGATGCCCTTACTCTGTAAGAAGAACAGACCGATGGCAA
TTTCTGCAGCGTAAAATACAGCATGGGGCTCCTTGAACCGGCCGACTTGCTGGATGTGATACATGAGGTC
GCCCCCATTCACGTACTCCATCACAAAGTACAGGCGGTCCATGGTCTG
