>Addgene plasmid #23764 | pDONR223-PRKCB2 | addgene partial sequence | sequence record 29598 | 23764 with M13pUc-fwd
AATGATTTTATTTTGACTGATAGTGACCTGTTCGTTGCAACAAATTGATGAGCAATGCTTTTTTATAATG
CCAACTTTGTACAAAAAAGTTGGCATGGCTGACCCGGCTGCGGGGCCGCCGCCGAGCGAGGGCGAGGAGA
GCACC
[123 nt withheld, positions 146-268]
GGCTTCGGGAAGCAGGGATTCCAGTGCCAAGTTTGCTGCTTTGTGGTGCACAAGCGGTGCCATGAATTTG
TCACATTCTCCTGCCCTGGCGCTGACAAGGGTCCAGCCTCCGATGACCCCCGCAGCAAACACAAGTTTAA
GATCCACACGTACTCCAGCCCCACGTTTTGTGACCACTGTGGGTCACTGCTGTATGGACTCATCCACCAG
GGGATGAAATGTGACACCTGCATGATGAATGTGCACAAGCGCTGCGTGATGAATGTTCCCAGCCTGTGTG
GCACGGACCACACGGAGCGCCGCGGCCGCATCTACATCCAGGCCCACATCGACAGGGACGTCCTCATTGT
CCTCGTAAGAGATGCTAAAAACCTTGTACCTATGGACCCCAATGGCCTGTCAGATCCCTACGTAAAACTG
AAACTGATTCCCGATCCCAAAAGTGAGAGCAAACAGAAGA
